Addgene plasmid #183847: JBL6410
Purpose: sfGFP reporter under the control of Mutant E. coli thiB TPP Riboswitch under the control of a Constitutive promoter
Depositing lab: Julius Lucks. Depositing organization: Northwestern University. Publication: A transient intermediate RNA structure underlies the regulatory function of the E. coli thiB TPP translational riboswitch. Berman KE, Steans R, Hertz LM, Lucks JB. RNA. 2023 Nov;29(11):1658-1672. doi: 10.1261/rna.079427.122. Epub 2023 Jul 7. PubMed 37419663.
Backbone
  Vector backbone: p15a
  Vector type: Bacterial Expression
Growth in bacteria
  Bacterial resistance: Chloramphenicol, 25 μg/mL
  Growth temperature: 37°C
  Growth strain: DH5alpha
  Copy number: Low Copy
Gene/Insert
  Gene/Insert name: E. coli thiB TPP Riboswitch delta90-94 regulated sfGFP
  Species: E. coli
  Promoter: J23119 - Anderson Promoter
  Cloning method: Gibson Cloning
Terms and licenses: Academic/Nonprofit Terms; Industry Terms: Not Available to Industry
Depositor comments: Spe1/J23119 Promoter + thiB TPP thiB E. coli Riboswitch Loop Del+ sfGFP
How to cite: JBL6410 was a gift from Julius Lucks (Addgene plasmid # 183847 ; http://n2t.net/addgene:183847 ; RRID:Addgene_183847)
