[The description below was written by a language model from this plasmid's Addgene catalogue record and pLannotate feature annotations shown in this document.]
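Description:
JBL6410 is a small (about 3.4 kb) bacterial expression plasmid built on a p15A backbone and used as a fluorescent reporter for a mutant form of the E. coli thiB thiamine pyrophosphate (TPP) riboswitch. It replicates in E. coli from the p15A origin, which the catalogue lists as low copy and which is compatible with ColE1-type plasmids. Selection is by chloramphenicol resistance, provided by a cat gene with its own promoter and followed by the lambda t0 terminator.

The reporter cassette begins with the strong constitutive Anderson promoter J23119, in a version ending in an SpeI site. The promoter is placed directly upstream of the thiB TPP riboswitch leader, which in turn precedes a superfolder GFP coding sequence. The riboswitch carries a deletion of positions 90–94, which the depositor describes as a loop deletion. Transcription ends in an rrnB-derived region, annotated as a 5S rRNA segment plus a partial T1 terminator. Because the promoter is constitutive, differences in sfGFP fluorescence report regulation imposed by the riboswitch rather than by transcription initiation. The associated publication describes the thiB element as a translational riboswitch, in which ligand binding changes the RNA fold to control expression of the downstream gene.

This mutant is evidently meant for cellular fluorescence assays that test how the deleted nucleotides contribute to riboswitch folding and function, presumably alongside a wild-type counterpart. The record does not state the observed phenotype. Several short fragment annotations (IS1, RSF ori, tet and lac UV5 promoters, and a capTEV tag piece) look like backbone remnants or partial sequence matches rather than functional parts.
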