Features (pLannotate 1.2.2; 14 found; start..end, strand, type, name):
     16..50      +  promoter       J23119(SpeI) promoter: bacterial promoter (Registry of Standard Biological Parts BBa J23119) modified to end with an SpeI site
     50..149     +  ncRNA          TPP: Accession: RF00059 - TPP riboswitch (THI element)
    188..901     +  CDS            Superfolder GFP: Superfolder GFP is a basic (constitutively fluorescent) green fluorescent protein published in 2005, derived from Aequorea victoria. It is reported to be a very rapidly-maturing weak dimer.
    969..986     +  CDS            capTEV™ (fragment): composite tag for in vivo biotinylation, TEV protease cleavage, and 6xHis tagging
   1093..1208    +  ncRNA          5S rRNA: Accession: RF00001 - 5S ribosomal RNA
   1212..1277    +  terminator     rrnB T1 terminator (fragment): transcription terminator T1 from the E. coli rrnB gene
   1313..1410    +  promoter       cat promoter: promoter of the E. coli cat gene encoding chloramphenicol acetyltransferase
   1411..2067    +  CDS            cat: CAT_ECOLX - Experimental evidence at protein level: Swiss-Prot protein existence level 1. This enzyme is an effector of chloramphenicol resistance in bacteria. From Escherichia coli. This protein is used as a marker in many commonly used cloning vectors, such as pACYC184.
   2091..2185    +  terminator     lambda t0 terminator: transcription terminator from phage lambda
   2321..2464    +  mobile_element IS1 (fragment): prokaryotic transposable element IS1
   2583..2638    -  rep_origin     RSF ori (fragment): Plasmids containing the RSF 1030 origin of replication can be propagated in E. coli cells that contain additional plasmids with compatible origins.
   2726..3271    -  rep_origin     p15A ori: Plasmids containing the medium-copy-number p15A origin of replication can be propagated in E. coli cells that contain a second plasmid with the ColE1 origin.
   3383..3407    +  promoter       tet promoter (fragment): E. coli promoter for tetracycline efflux protein gene
   3428..3449    +  promoter       lac UV5 promoter (fragment): E. coli lac promoter with an "up" mutation
>Addgene plasmid #183847 | JBL6410 | addgene full sequence | sequence record 366967 | Addgene NGS Result
GAATTCTAAAGATCTTTGACAGCTAGCTCAGTCCTAGGTATAATACTAGTCCGTTCTCAACGGGGTGCCA
CGCGTACGCGTGCGCTGAGAAAATACCCGTCGAACCTGATCCGGATAACGCCGGCGAAGGGATTTGAGGT
CTCAAGTCCTTTGCCACTCTTTTTTGAGGTGCAAAGTGTTAAAAAAAATGAGCAAAGGAGAAGAACTTTT
CACTGGAGTTGTCCCAATTCTTGTTGAATTAGATGGTGATGTTAATGGGCACAAATTTTCTGTCCGTGGA
GAGGGTGAAGGTGATGCTACAAACGGAAAACTCACCCTTAAATTTATTTGCACTACTGGAAAACTACCTG
TTCCGTGGCCAACACTTGTCACTACTCTGACCTATGGTGTTCAATGCTTTTCCCGTTATCCGGATCACAT
GAAACGGCATGACTTTTTCAAGAGTGCCATGCCCGAAGGTTATGTACAGGAACGCACTATATCTTTCAAA
GATGACGGGACCTACAAGACGCGTGCTGAAGTCAAGTTTGAAGGTGATACCCTTGTTAATCGTATCGAGT
TAAAGGGTATTGATTTTAAAGAAGATGGAAACATTCTTGGACACAAACTCGAGTACAACTTTAACTCACA
CAATGTATACATCACGGCAGACAAACAAAAGAATGGAATCAAAGCTAACTTCAAAATTCGCCACAACGTT
GAAGATGGTTCCGTTCAACTAGCAGACCATTATCAACAAAATACTCCAATTGGCGATGGCCCTGTCCTTT
TACCAGACAACCATTACCTGTCGACACAATCTGTCCTTTCGAAAGATCCCAACGAAAAGCGTGACCACAT
GGTCCTTCTTGAGTTTGTAACTGCTGCTGGGATTACACATGGCATGGATGAGCTCTACAAATAAGGATCT
GAAGCTTGGGCCCGAACAAAAACTCATCTCAGAAGAGGATCTGAATAGCGCCGTCGACCATCATCATCAT
CATCATTGAGTTTAAACGGTCTCCAGCTTGGCTGTTTTGGCGGATGAGAGAAGATTTTCAGCCTGATACA
GATTAAATCAGAACGCAGAAGCGGTCTGATAAAACAGAATTTGCCTGGCGGCAGTAGCGCGGTGGTCCCA
CCTGACCCCATGCCGAACTCAGAAGTGAAACGCCGTAGCGCCGATGGTAGTGTGGGGTCTCCCCATGCGA
GAGTAGGGAACTGCCAGGCATCAAATAAAACGAAAGGCTCAGTAGAAAGACTGGGCCTTTCGTTTTATCT
GTTGTTTGTCGGTGAACTGGATCCTTACTCGAGTCTAGACTGCAGTTGATCGGGCACGTAAGAGGTTCCA
ACTTTCACCATAATGAAATAAGATCACTACCGGGCGTATTTTTTGAGTTATCGAGATTTTCAGGAGCTAA
GGAAGCTAAAATGGAGAAAAAAATCACTGGATATACCACCGTTGATATATCCCAATGGCATCGTAAAGAA
CATTTTGAGGCATTTCAGTCAGTTGCTCAATGTACCTATAACCAGACCGTTCAGCTGGATATTACGGCCT
TTTTAAAGACCGTAAAGAAAAATAAGCACAAGTTTTATCCGGCCTTTATTCACATTCTTGCCCGCCTGAT
GAATGCTCATCCGGAATTTCGTATGGCAATGAAAGACGGTGAGCTGGTGATATGGGATAGTGTTCACCCT
TGTTACACCGTTTTCCATGAGCAAACTGAAACGTTTTCATCGCTCTGGAGTGAATACCACGACGATTTCC
GGCAGTTTCTACACATATATTCGCAAGATGTGGCGTGTTACGGTGAAAACCTGGCCTATTTCCCTAAAGG
GTTTATTGAGAATATGTTTTTCGTCTCAGCCAATCCCTGGGTGAGTTTCACCAGTTTTGATTTAAACGTG
GCCAATATGGACAACTTCTTCGCCCCCGTTTTCACCATGGGCAAATATTATACGCAAGGCGACAAGGTGC
TGATGCCGCTGGCGATTCAGGTTCATCATGCCGTTTGTGATGGCTTCCATGTCGGCAGAATGCTTAATGA
ATTACAACAGTACTGCGATGAGTGGCAGGGCGGGGCGTAATTTGATATCGAGCTCGCTTGGACTCCTGTT
GATAGATCCAGTAATGACCTCAGAACTCCATCTGGATTTGTTCAGAACGCTCGGTTGCCGCCGGGCGTTT
TTTATTGGTGAGAATCCAAGCCTCCGATCAACGTCTCATTTTCGCCAAAAGTTGGCCCAGGGCTTCCCGG
TATCAACAGGGACACCAGGATTTATTTATTCTGCGAAGTGATCTTCCGTCACAGGTATTTATTCGGCGCA
AAGTGCGTCGGGTGATGCTGCCAACTTACTGATTTAGTGTATGATGGTGTTTTTGAGGTGCTCCAGTGGC
TTCTGTTTCTATCAGCTGTCCCTCCTGTTCAGCTACTGACGGGGTGGTGCGTAACGGCAAAAGCACCGCC
GGACATCAGCGCTAGCGGAGTGTATACTGGCTTACTATGTTGGCACTGATGAGGGTGTCAGTGAAGTGCT
TCATGTGGCAGGAGAAAAAAGGCTGCACCGGTGCGTCAGCAGAATATGTGATACAGGATATATTCCGCTT
CCTCGCTCACTGACTCGCTACGCTCGGTCGTTCGACTGCGGCGAGCGGAAATGGCTTACGAACGGGGCGG
AGATTTCCTGGAAGATGCCAGGAAGATACTTAACAGGGAAGTGAGAGGGCCGCGGCAAAGCCGTTTTTCC
ATAGGCTCCGCCCCCCTGACAAGCATCACGAAATCTGACGCTCAAATCAGTGGTGGCGAAACCCGACAGG
ACTATAAAGATACCAGGCGTTTCCCCCTGGCGGCTCCCTCGTGCGCTCTCCTGTTCCTGCCTTTCGGTTT
ACCGGTGTCATTCCGCTGTTATGGCCGCGTTTGTCTCATTCCACGCCTGACACTCAGTTCCGGGTAGGCA
GTTCGCTCCAAGCTGGACTGTATGCACGAACCCCCCGTTCAGTCCGACCGCTGCGCCTTATCCGGTAACT
ATCGTCTTGAGTCCAACCCGGAAAGACATGCAAAAGCACCACTGGCAGCAGCCACTGGTAATTGATTTAG
AGGAGTTAGTCTTGAAGTCATGCGCCGGTTAAGGCTAAACTGAAAGGACAAGTTTTGGTGACTGCGCTCC
TCCAAGCCAGTTACCTCGGTTCAAAGAGTTGGTAGCTCAGAGAACCTTCGAAAAACCGCCCTGCAAGGCG
GTTTTTTCGTTTTCAGAGCAAGAGATTACGCGCAGACCAAAACGATCTCAAGAAGATCATCTTATTAATC
AGATAAAATATTTCTAGATTTCAGTGCAATTTATCTCTTCAAATGTAGCACCTGAAGTCAGCCCCATACG
ATATAAGTTGTAATTCTCATGTTTGACAGCTTATCATCGATAAGCTTCCGATGGCGCGCCGAGAGGCTTT
ACACTTTATGCTTCCGGCT
